Addgene plasmid #167331: pCDH_CMV_TFAM_mKate2
Purpose: Expresses mKate2 fused to full length TFAM in mammalian cells
Depositing lab: Tom Misteli. Depositing organization: National Cancer Institute (NCI). Publication: Self-assembly of multi-component mitochondrial nucleoids via phase separation. Feric M, Demarest TG, Tian J, Croteau DL, Bohr VA, Misteli T. EMBO J. 2021 Mar 15;40(6):e107165. doi: 10.15252/embj.2020107165. Epub 2021 Feb 23. PubMed 33619770.
Backbone
  Vector backbone: pCDH-CMV-MCS
  Backbone manufacturer: Addgene
  Backbone size w/o insert (bp): 6227
  Total vector size (bp): 7662
  Vector type: Mammalian Expression, Lentiviral
Growth in bacteria
  Bacterial resistance: Ampicillin, 100 μg/mL
  Growth temperature: 37°C
  Growth strain: NEB Stable
  Copy number: High Copy
Gene/Insert
  Gene/Insert name: TFAM (alt name: Mitochondrial transcription factor A)
  Species: H. sapiens (human)
  GenBank ID: NM_003201.3
  Entrez Gene: TFAM (a.k.a. MTDPS15, MTTF1, MTTFA, TCF6, TCF6L1, TCF6L2, TCF6L3)
  Promoter: CMV
  Tag / fusion protein: mKate2 (C terminal on insert)
  Cloning method: Restriction Enzyme; 5′ cloning site Xba (unknown if destroyed); 3′ cloning site EcoRI (unknown if destroyed)
  Sequencing primers: 5′ CGCAAATGGGCGGTAGGCGTG; 3′ CATAGCGTAAAAGGAGCAACA
Resource information
  A portion of this plasmid was derived from a plasmid made by: Applied Biological Materials Inc. (abm)
Terms and licenses: Academic/Nonprofit Terms; Industry Terms: Not Available to Industry
Depositor comments: The TFAM and mKate2 genes were initially obtained from the commercially available plasmid: pLenti-GIII-CMV-TFAM-RFP-2A-Puro. Please visit https://www.biorxiv.org/content/10.1101/822858v4 for BioRxiv preprint
How to cite: pCDH_CMV_TFAM_mKate2 was a gift from Tom Misteli (Addgene plasmid # 167331 ; http://n2t.net/addgene:167331 ; RRID:Addgene_167331)
