[The description below was written by a language model from this plasmid's Addgene catalogue record and pLannotate feature annotations shown in this document.]
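Description:
pCDH_CMV_TFAM_mKate2 is a lentiviral transfer plasmid, built on the pCDH-CMV-MCS backbone, for expressing full-length human TFAM (mitochondrial transcription factor A) fused at its C terminus to the monomeric far-red fluorescent protein mKate2 in mammalian cells. It is about 7.7 kb and is maintained in E. coli through a high-copy ColE1/pUC-type origin with ampicillin selection from the β-lactamase gene. Short annotated fragments of lac, rop, bom and lacZα sequences are backbone remnants with no apparent functional role.

An RSV promoter sits directly upstream of a truncated HIV-1 5' LTR on the circular map, an arrangement that drives Tat-independent transcription of the viral genome in packaging cells. It is followed by the Ψ packaging signal with a partial gag sequence, the Rev response element for nuclear export of the unspliced genomic RNA, and the cPPT/CTS, which aids nuclear import in transduced cells. The internal cassette consists of a CMV enhancer fragment and promoter, the TFAM coding sequence, and mKate2 after a short linker. A WPRE downstream enhances transcript stability and expression. A second truncated LTR, an SV40 polyadenylation signal and an SV40 origin close the viral region. No mammalian selection marker is annotated, so expressing cells would be identified by fluorescence.

The depositor notes that the TFAM and mKate2 sequences were taken from a commercial lentiviral TFAM-RFP plasmid. The construct can be used by transient transfection or by lentiviral transduction. The associated study of mitochondrial nucleoid self-assembly by phase separation suggests its use for imaging TFAM and nucleoids in living or fixed cells.
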