Features (pLannotate 1.2.2; 26 found; start..end, strand, type, name):
      1..181     +  LTR            5' LTR (truncated): truncated 5' long terminal repeat (LTR) from HIV-1
    228..353     +  misc_feature   HIV-1 Ψ: packaging signal of human immunodeficiency virus type 1
    337..675     +  CDS            HIV-1 gag (fragment): gag protein from human immunodeficiency virus 1; gag
    846..1079    +  misc_feature   RRE: The Rev response element (RRE) of HIV-1 allows for Rev-dependent mRNA export from the nucleus to the cytoplasm.
   1456..1556    +  CDS            Rev (fragment): human immunodeficiency virus 1 (HIV-1) Rev protein; rev; enhances nuclear export of unspliced and incompletely spliced viral mRNAs
   1575..1691    +  misc_feature   cPPT/CTS: central polypurine tract and central termination sequence of HIV-1
   1704..1780    +  enhancer       CMV enhancer (fragment): human cytomegalovirus immediate early enhancer
   1781..1984    +  promoter       CMV promoter: human cytomegalovirus (CMV) immediate early promoter
   2055..2792    +  CDS            TFAM: TFAM_HUMAN - Also known as TCF6, TCF6L2. Experimental evidence at protein level: Swiss-Prot protein existence level 1. Binds to the mitochondrial light strand promoter and functions in mitochondrial transcription regulation (PubMed:29445193, PubMed:32183942). Component of the mitochondrial transcription initiation complex, composed at least of TFB2M, TFAM and POLRMT that is required for basal transcription of mitochondrial DNA (PubMed:29149603). In this complex, TFAM recruits POLRMT to a specific promoter whereas TFB2M induces structural changes in POLRMT to enable promoter opening and trappin
   2817..3515    +  CDS            mKate2: monomeric far-red fluorescent protein (Shcherbo et al., 2009) mammalian codon-optimized
   3528..4116    +  misc_feature   WPRE: woodchuck hepatitis virus posttranscriptional regulatory element
   4111..4218    +  CDS            nef (fragment): NEF_SIVS4 - Experimental evidence at protein level: Swiss-Prot protein existence level 1. Interferes with TCR signaling from the cell membrane. Interacts with CD247/TCRZ (TCR zeta chain) and exert potent down- regulation of cell surface TCR/CD3 complexes. From Simian immunodeficiency virus (isolate F236/smH4) (SIV-sm) (Simian immunodeficiency virus sooty mangabey monkey).
   4243..4423    +  LTR            5' LTR (truncated): truncated 5' long terminal repeat (LTR) from HIV-1
   4495..4616    +  polyA_signal   SV40 poly(A) signal: SV40 polyadenylation signal
   4656..4791    +  rep_origin     SV40 ori: SV40 origin of replication
   4848..4864    -  protein_bind   lac operator: The lac repressor binds to the lac operator to inhibit transcription in E. coli. This inhibition can be relieved by adding lactose or isopropyl-β-D-thiogalactopyranoside (IPTG). lac repressor encoded by lacI
   4872..4902    -  promoter       lac promoter: promoter for the E. coli lac operon
   4917..4938    -  protein_bind   CAP binding site: CAP binding activates transcription in the presence of cAMP. E. coli catabolite activator protein
   4951..5043    -  CDS            lacI (fragment): lac repressor; lacI; The lac repressor binds to the lac operator to inhibit transcription in E. coli. This inhibition can be relieved by adding lactose or isopropyl-β-D-thiogalactopyranoside (IPTG).
   5226..5814    -  rep_origin     ori: high-copy-number ColE1/pMB1/pBR322/pUC origin of replication
   5985..6845    -  CDS            AmpR: β-lactamase; bla; confers resistance to ampicillin, carbenicillin, and related antibiotics
   6846..6950    -  promoter       AmpR promoter: bla
   7045..7080    +  CDS            rop (fragment): Rop protein, which maintains plasmids at low copy number; rop
   7182..7281    +  misc_feature   bom (fragment): basis of mobility region from pBR322
   7287..7441    -  CDS            lacZα (fragment): LacZα fragment of β-galactosidase; lacZ fragment
   7455..7681    +  promoter       RSV promoter: Rous sarcoma virus enhancer/promoter
>Addgene plasmid #167331 | pCDH_CMV_TFAM_mKate2 | addgene full sequence | sequence record 330362 | Addgene NGS Result
GGGTCTCTCTGGTTAGACCAGATCTGAGCCTGGGAGCTCTCTGGCTAACTAGGGAACCCACTGCTTAAGC
CTCAATAAAGCTTGCCTTGAGTGCTTCAAGTAGTGTGTGCCCGTCTGTTGTGTGACTCTGGTAACTAGAG
ATCCCTCAGACCCTTTTAGTCAGTGTGGAAAATCTCTAGCAGTGGCGCCCGAACAGGGACTTGAAAGCGA
AAGGGAAACCAGAGGAGCTCTCTCGACGCAGGACTCGGCTTGCTGAAGCGCGCACGGCAAGAGGCGAGGG
GCGGCGACTGGTGAGTACGCCAAAAATTTTGACTAGCGGAGGCTAGAAGGAGAGAGATGGGTGCGAGAGC
GTCAGTATTAAGCGGGGGAGAATTAGATCGCGATGGGAAAAAATTCGGTTAAGGCCAGGGGGAAAGAAAA
AATATAAATTAAAACATATAGTATGGGCAAGCAGGGAGCTAGAACGATTCGCAGTTAATCCTGGCCTGTT
AGAAACATCAGAAGGCTGTAGACAAATACTGGGACAGCTACAACCATCCCTTCAGACAGGATCAGAAGAA
CTTAGATCATTATATAATACAGTAGCAACCCTCTATTGTGTGCATCAAAGGATAGAGATAAAAGACACCA
AGGAAGCTTTAGACAAGATAGAGGAAGAGCAAAACAAAAGTAAGACCACCGCACAGCAAGCGGCCACTGA
TCTTCAGACCTGGAGGAGGAGATATGAGGGACAATTGGAGAAGTGAATTATATAAATATAAAGTAGTAAA
AATTGAACCATTAGGAGTAGCACCCACCAAGGCAAAGAGAAGAGTGGTGCAGAGAGAAAAAAGAGCAGTG
GGAATAGGAGCTTTGTTCCTTGGGTTCTTGGGAGCAGCAGGAAGCACTATGGGCGCAGCGTCAATGACGC
TGACGGTACAGGCCAGACAATTATTGTCTGGTATAGTGCAGCAGCAGAACAATTTGCTGAGGGCTATTGA
GGCGCAACAGCATCTGTTGCAACTCACAGTCTGGGGCATCAAGCAGCTCCAGGCAAGAATCCTGGCTGTG
GAAAGATACCTAAAGGATCAACAGCTCCTGGGGATTTGGGGTTGCTCTGGAAAACTCATTTGCACCACTG
CTGTGCCTTGGAATGCTAGTTGGAGTAATAAATCTCTGGAACAGATTTGGAATCACACGACCTGGATGGA
GTGGGACAGAGAAATTAACAATTACACAAGCTTAATACACTCCTTAATTGAAGAATCGCAAAACCAGCAA
GAAAAGAATGAACAAGAATTATTGGAATTAGATAAATGGGCAAGTTTGTGGAATTGGTTTAACATAACAA
ATTGGCTGTGGTATATAAAATTATTCATAATGATAGTAGGAGGCTTGGTAGGTTTAAGAATAGTTTTTGC
TGTACTTTCTATAGTGAATAGAGTTAGGCAGGGATATTCACCATTATCGTTTCAGACCCACCTCCCAACC
CCGAGGGGACCCGACAGGCCCGAAGGAATAGAAGAAGAAGGTGGAGAGAGAGACAGAGACAGATCCATTC
GATTAGTGAACGGATCTCGACGGTATCGGTTAACTTTTAAAAGAAAAGGGGGGATTGGGGGGTACAGTGC
AGGGGAAAGAATAGTAGACATAATAGCAACAGACATACAAACTAAAGAATTACAAAAACAAATTACAAAA
TTCAAAATTTTATCGATACTAGTATTATGCCCAGTACATGACCTTATGGGACTTTCCTACTTGGCAGTAC
ATCTACGTATTAGTCATCGCTATTACCATGGTGATGCGGTTTTGGCAGTACATCAATGGGCGTGGATAGC
GGTTTGACTCACGGGGATTTCCAAGTCTCCACCCCATTGACGTCAATGGGAGTTTGTTTTGGCACCAAAA
TCAACGGGACTTTCCAAAATGTCGTAACAACTCCGCCCCATTGACGCAAATGGGCGGTAGGCGTGTACGG
TGGGAGGTTTATATAAGCAGAGCTCGTTTAGTGAACCGTCAGATCGCCTGGAGACGCCATCCACGCTGTT
TTGACCTCCATAGAAGATTCTAGAATGGCGTTTCTCCGAAGCATGTGGGGCGTGCTGAGTGCCCTGGGAA
GGTCTGGAGCAGAGCTGTGCACCGGCTGTGGAAGTCGACTGCGCTCCCCCTTCAGTTTTGTGTATTTACC
GAGGTGGTTTTCATCTGTCTTGGCAAGTTGTCCAAAGAAACCTGTAAGTTCTTACCTTCGATTTTCTAAA
GAACAACTACCCATATTTAAAGCTCAGAACCCAGATGCAAAAACTACAGAACTAATTAGAAGAATTGCCC
AGCGTTGGAGGGAACTTCCTGATTCAAAGAAAAAAATATATCAAGATGCTTATAGGGCGGAGTGGCAGGT
ATATAAAGAAGAGATAAGCAGATTTAAAGAACAGCTAACTCCAAGTCAGATTATGTCTTTGGAAAAAGAA
ATCATGGACAAACATTTAAAAAGGAAAGCTATGACAAAAAAAAAAGAGTTAACACTGCTTGGAAAACCAA
AAAGACCTCGTTCAGCTTATAACGTTTATGTAGCTGAAAGATTCCAAGAAGCTAAGGGTGATTCACCGCA
GGAAAAGCTGAAGACTGTAAAGGAAAACTGGAAAAATCTGTCTGACTCTGAAAAGGAATTATATATTCAG
CATGCTAAAGAGGACGAAACTCGTTATCATAATGAAATGAAGTCTTGGGAAGAACAAATGATTGAAGTTG
GACGAAAGGATCTTCTACGTCGCACAATAAAGAAACAACGAAAATATGGTGCTGAGGAGTGTGGAGGAAG
TGGTGCTAGCCCCGGGATGGTGAGCGAGCTGATTAAGGAGAACATGCACATGAAGCTGTACATGGAGGGC
ACCGTGAACAACCACCACTTCAAGTGCACATCCGAGGGCGAAGGCAAGCCCTACGAGGGCACCCAGACCA
TGAGAATCAAGGCGGTCGAGGGCGGCCCTCTCCCCTTCGCCTTCGACATCCTGGCTACCAGCTTCATGTA
CGGCAGCAAAACCTTCATCAACCACACCCAGGGCATCCCCGACTTCTTTAAGCAGTCCTTCCCCGAGGGC
TTCACATGGGAGAGAGTCACCACATACGAAGACGGGGGCGTGCTGACCGCTACCCAGGACACCAGCCTCC
GGGACGGCTGCCTCATCTACAACGTCAAGATCAGAGGGGTGAACTTCCCATCCAACGGCCCTGTGATGCA
GAAGAAAACACTCGGCTGGGAGGCCTCCACCGAGACCCTGTACCCCGCTGACGGCGGCCTGGAAGGCAGA
GCCGACATGGCCCTGAAGCTCGTGGGCGGGGGCCACCTGATCTGCAACTTGAAGACCACATACAGATCCA
AGAAACCCGCTAAGAACCTCAAGATGCCCGGCGTCTACTATGTGGACAGAAGACTGGAAAGAATCAAGGA
GGCCGACAAAGAGACCTACGTCGAGCAGCACGAGGTGGCTGTGGCCAGATACTGCGACCTCCCTAGCAAA
CTGGGGCACAGATGAGAATTCGTCGACAATCAACCTCTGGATTACAAAATTTGTGAAAGATTGACTGGTA
TTCTTAACTATGTTGCTCCTTTTACGCTATGTGGATACGCTGCTTTAATGCCTTTGTATCATGCTATTGC
TTCCCGTATGGCTTTCATTTTCTCCTCCTTGTATAAATCCTGGTTGCTGTCTCTTTATGAGGAGTTGTGG
CCCGTTGTCAGGCAACGTGGCGTGGTGTGCACTGTGTTTGCTGACGCAACCCCCACTGGTTGGGGCATTG
CCACCACCTGTCAGCTCCTTTCCGGGACTTTCGCTTTCCCCCTCCCTATTGCCACGGCGGAACTCATCGC
CGCCTGCCTTGCCCGCTGCTGGACAGGGGCTCGGCTGTTGGGCACTGACAATTCCGTGGTGTTGTCGGGG
AAATCATCGTCCTTTCCTTGGCTGCTCGCCTGTGTTGCCACCTGGATTCTGCGCGGGACGTCCTTCTGCT
ACGTCCCTTCGGCCCTCAATCCAGCGGACCTTCCTTCCCGCGGCCTGCTGCCGGCTCTGCGGCCTCTTCC
GCGTCTTCGCCTTCGCCCTCAGACGAGTCGGATCTCCCTTTGGGCCGCCTCCCCGCCTGGTACCTTTAAG
ACCAATGACTTACAAGGCAGCTGTAGATCTTAGCCACTTTTTAAAAGAAAAGGGGGGACTGGAAGGGCTA
ATTCACTCCCAACGAAGATAAGATCTGCTTTTTGCTTGTACTGGGTCTCTCTGGTTAGACCAGATCTGAG
CCTGGGAGCTCTCTGGCTAACTAGGGAACCCACTGCTTAAGCCTCAATAAAGCTTGCCTTGAGTGCTTCA
AGTAGTGTGTGCCCGTCTGTTGTGTGACTCTGGTAACTAGAGATCCCTCAGACCCTTTTAGTCAGTGTGG
AAAATCTCTAGCAGTAGTAGTTCATGTCATCTTATTATTCAGTATTTATAACTTGCAAAGAAATGAATAT
CAGAGAGTGAGAGGAACTTGTTTATTGCAGCTTATAATGGTTACAAATAAAGCAATAGCATCACAAATTT
CACAAATAAAGCATTTTTTTCACTGCATTCTAGTTGTGGTTTGTCCAAACTCATCAATGTATCTTATCAT
GTCTGGCTCTAGCTATCCCGCCCCTAACTCCGCCCATCCCGCCCCTAACTCCGCCCAGTTCCGCCCATTC
TCCGCCCCATGGCTGACTAATTTTTTTTATTTATGCAGAGGCCGAGGCCGCCTCGGCCTCTGAGCTATTC
CAGAAGTAGTGAGGAGGCTTTTTTGGAGGCCTAGACTTTTGCAGAGACCAAATTCGTAATCATGTCATAG
CTGTTTCCTGTGTGAAATTGTTATCCGCTCACAATTCCACACAACATACGAGCCGGAAGCATAAAGTGTA
AAGCCTGGGGTGCCTAATGAGTGAGCTAACTCACATTAATTGCGTTGCGCTCACTGCCCGCTTTCCAGTC
GGGAAACCTGTCGTGCCAGCTGCATTAATGAATCGGCCAACGCGCGGGGAGAGGCGGTTTGCGTATTGGG
CGCTCTTCCGCTTCCTCGCTCACTGACTCGCTGCGCTCGGTCGTTCGGCTGCGGCGAGCGGTATCAGCTC
ACTCAAAGGCGGTAATACGGTTATCCACAGAATCAGGGGATAACGCAGGAAAGAACATGTGAGCAAAAGG
CCAGCAAAAGGCCAGGAACCGTAAAAAGGCCGCGTTGCTGGCGTTTTTCCATAGGCTCCGCCCCCCTGAC
GAGCATCACAAAAATCGACGCTCAAGTCAGAGGTGGCGAAACCCGACAGGACTATAAAGATACCAGGCGT
TTCCCCCTGGAAGCTCCCTCGTGCGCTCTCCTGTTCCGACCCTGCCGCTTACCGGATACCTGTCCGCCTT
TCTCCCTTCGGGAAGCGTGGCGCTTTCTCATAGCTCACGCTGTAGGTATCTCAGTTCGGTGTAGGTCGTT
CGCTCCAAGCTGGGCTGTGTGCACGAACCCCCCGTTCAGCCCGACCGCTGCGCCTTATCCGGTAACTATC
GTCTTGAGTCCAACCCGGTAAGACACGACTTATCGCCACTGGCAGCAGCCACTGGTAACAGGATTAGCAG
AGCGAGGTATGTAGGCGGTGCTACAGAGTTCTTGAAGTGGTGGCCTAACTACGGCTACACTAGAAGAACA
GTATTTGGTATCTGCGCTCTGCTGAAGCCAGTTACCTTCGGAAAAAGAGTTGGTAGCTCTTGATCCGGCA
AACAAACCACCGCTGGTAGCGGTGGTTTTTTTGTTTGCAAGCAGCAGATTACGCGCAGAAAAAAAGGATC
TCAAGAAGATCCTTTGATCTTTTCTACGGGGTCTGACGCTCAGTGGAACGAAAACTCACGTTAAGGGATT
TTGGTCATGAGATTATCAAAAAGGATCTTCACCTAGATCCTTTTAAATTAAAAATGAAGTTTTAAATCAA
TCTAAAGTATATATGAGTAAACTTGGTCTGACAGTTACCAATGCTTAATCAGTGAGGCACCTATCTCAGC
GATCTGTCTATTTCGTTCATCCATAGTTGCCTGACTCCCCGTCGTGTAGATAACTACGATACGGGAGGGC
TTACCATCTGGCCCCAGTGCTGCAATGATACCGCGAGACCCACGCTCACCGGCTCCAGATTTATCAGCAA
TAAACCAGCCAGCCGGAAGGGCCGAGCGCAGAAGTGGTCCTGCAACTTTATCCGCCTCCATCCAGTCTAT
TAATTGTTGCCGGGAAGCTAGAGTAAGTAGTTCGCCAGTTAATAGTTTGCGCAACGTTGTTGCCATTGCT
ACAGGCATCGTGGTGTCACGCTCGTCGTTTGGTATGGCTTCATTCAGCTCCGGTTCCCAACGATCAAGGC
GAGTTACATGATCCCCCATGTTGTGCAAAAAAGCGGTTAGCTCCTTCGGTCCTCCGATCGTTGTCAGAAG
TAAGTTGGCCGCAGTGTTATCACTCATGGTTATGGCAGCACTGCATAATTCTCTTACTGTCATGCCATCC
GTAAGATGCTTTTCTGTGACTGGTGAGTACTCAACCAAGTCATTCTGAGAATAGTGTATGCGGCGACCGA
GTTGCTCTTGCCCGGCGTCAATACGGGATAATACCGCGCCACATAGCAGAACTTTAAAAGTGCTCATCAT
TGGAAAACGTTCTTCGGGGCGAAAACTCTCAAGGATCTTACCGCTGTTGAGATCCAGTTCGATGTAACCC
ACTCGTGCACCCAACTGATCTTCAGCATCTTTTACTTTCACCAGCGTTTCTGGGTGAGCAAAAACAGGAA
GGCAAAATGCCGCAAAAAAGGGAATAAGGGCGACACGGAAATGTTGAATACTCATACTCTTCCTTTTTCA
ATATTATTGAAGCATTTATCAGGGTTATTGTCTCATGAGCGGATACATATTTGAATGTATTTAGAAAAAT
AAACAAATAGGGGTTCCGCGCACATTTCCCCGAAAAGTGCCACCTGACGTCTAAGAAACCATTATTATCA
TGACATTAACCTATAAAAATAGGCGTATCACGAGGCCCTTTCGTCTCGCGCGTTTCGGTGATGACGGTGA
AAACCTCTGACACATGCAGCTCCCGGAGACGGTCACAGCTTGTCTGTAAGCGGATGCCGGGAGCAGACAA
GCCCGTCAGGGCGCGTCAGCGGGTGTTGGCGGGTGTCGGGGCTGGCTTAACTATGCGGCATCAGAGCAGA
TTGTACTGAGAGTGCACCATATGCGGTGTGAAATACCGCACAGATGCGTAAGGAGAAAATACCGCATCAG
GCGCCATTCGCCATTCAGGCTGCGCAACTGTTGGGAAGGGCGATCGGTGCGGGCCTCTTCGCTATTACGC
CAGCTGGCGAAAGGGGGATGTGCTGCAAGGCGATTAAGTTGGGTAACGCCAGGGTTTTCCCAGTCACGAC
GTTGTAAAACGACGGCCAGTGCCAAGCTGACGCGTGTAGTCTTATGCAATACTCTTGTAGTCTTGCAACA
TGGTAACGATGAGTTAGCAACATGCCTTACAAGGAGAGAAAAAGCACCGTGCATGCCGATTGGTGGAAGT
AAGGTGGTACGATCGTGCCTTATTAGGAAGGCAACAGACGGGTCTGACATGGATTGGACGAACCACTGAA
TTGCCGCATTGCAGAGATATTGTATTTAAGTGCCTAGCTCGATACATAAAC
